>Addgene plasmid #211159 | pBiT3.1-C_DCAF7:1-342 | addgene full sequence | sequence record 425858 | Addgene NGS Result
AAGACGCGTTAATTAAGACGTCGGCAGTGAAAAAAATGCTTTATTTGTGAAATTTGTGATGCTATTGCTT
TATTTGTAACCATTATAAGCTGCAATAAACAAGTTAACAACAACAATTGCATTCATTTTATGTTTCAGGT
TCAGGGGGAGGTGTGGGAGGTTTTTTAAAGCAAGTAAAACCTCTACAAATGTGGTATGGCTGATTATGAT
CCGCGGCCGCAATACGTCGACGTTATCAGCTGACTTCGTACGAGAGCCTAGGATTATGGCGCGCCACTAG
TTATTAATAGTAATCAATTACGGGGTCATTAGTTCATAGCCCATATATGGAGTTCCGCGTTACATAACTT
ACGGTAAATGGCCCGCCTGGCTGACCGCCCAACGACCCCCGCCCATTGACGTCAATAATGACGTATGTTC
CCATAGTAACGCCAATAGGGACTTTCCATTGACGTCAATGGGTGGAGTATTTACGGTAAACTGCCCACTT
GGCAGTACATCAAGTGTATCATATGCCAAGTCCGCCCCCTATTGACGTCAATGACGGTAAATGGCCCGCC
TGGCATTATGCCCAGTACATGACCTTACGGGACTTTCCTACTTGGCAGTACATCTACGTATTAGTCATCG
CTATTACCATGGTGATGCGGTTTTGGCAGTACACCAATGGGCGTGGATAGCGGTTTGACTCACGGGGATT
TCCAAGTCTCCACCCCATTGACGTCAATGGGAGTTTGTTTTGGCACCAAAATCAACGGGACTTTCCAAAA
TGTCGTAATAACCCCGCCCCGTTGACGCAAATGGGCGGTAGGCGTGTACGGTGGGAGGTCTATATAAGCA
GAGCTGGTTTAGTGAACCGTCAGATCACTAGAATCTTTATTGCGGTAGTTTATCACAGTTAAATTGCTAA
CGCAGTCAGTGCTTCTGACACAACAGTCTCGAACTTAAGCTGCAGAAGTTGGTCGTGAGGCACTGGGCAG
GTAAGTATCAAGGTTACAAGACAGGTTTAAGGAGACCAATAGAAACTGGGCTTGTCGAGACAGAGAAGAC
TCTTGCGTTTCTGATAGGCACCTATTGGTCTTACTGACATCCACTTTGCCTTTCTCTCCACAGGTGTCCA
CTCCCAGTTCAATTACAGCTCTTAAGGCTAGAGTATTAATACGACTCACTATAGGGGCGATCGCAACAAG
CTTCGGGAAGATCTGGAGCTAGCGGCGGGGGATCCGGTGGGAATTCGACACCATGTCCCTGCACGGCAAA
CGGAAGGAGATCTACAAGTATGAAGCGCCCTGGACAGTCTACGCGATGAACTGGAGTGTGCGGCCCGATA
AGCGCTTTCGCTTGGCGCTGGGCAGCTTCGTGGAGGAGTACAACAACAAGGTTCAGCTTGTTGGTTTAGA
TGAGGAGAGTTCAGAGTTTATTTGCAGAAACACCTTTGACCACCCATACCCCACCACAAAGCTCATGTGG
ATCCCTGACACAAAAGGCGTCTATCCAGACCTACTGGCAACAAGCGGTGACTATCTCCGTGTGTGGAGGG
TTGGTGAAACAGAGACCAGGCTGGAGTGTTTGCTAAACAATAATAAGAACTCTGATTTCTGTGCTCCCCT
GACCTCCTTTGACTGGAATGAGGTGGATCCTTATCTTTTAGGTACCTCAAGCATTGATACGACATGCACC
ATCTGGGGGCTGGAGACAGGGCAGGTGTTAGGGCGAGTGAATCTCGTGTCTGGCCACGTGAAGACCCAGC
TGATCGCCCATGACAAAGAGGTCTATGATATTGCATTTAGCCGGGCCGGGGGTGGCAGGGACATGTTTGC
CTCTGTGGGTGCTGATGGCTCGGTGCGGATGTTTGACCTCCGCCATCTAGAACACAGCACCATCATTTAC
GAAGACCCACAGCATCACCCACTGCTTCGCCTCTGCTGGAACAAGCAGGACCCTAACTACCTGGCCACCA
TGGCCATGGATGGAATGGAGGTGGTGATTCTAGATGTCCGGGTTCCCTGCACACCTGTCGCCAGGTTAAA
CAACCATCGAGCATGTGTCAATGGCATTGCTTGGGCCCCACATTCATCCTGCCACATCTGCACTGCAGCG
GATGACCACCAGGCTCTCATCTGGGACATCCAGCAAATGCCCCGAGCCATTGAGGACCCTATCCTGGCCT
ACACAGCTGAAGGAGAGATCAACAATGTGCAGTGGGCATCAACTCAGCCCGACTGGATCGCCATCTGCTA
CAACAACTGCCTGGAGATACTCAGAGTGGGCTCGAGCGGTGGGAGCTCCGGTGTGAGCGGCTGGCGGCTG
TTCAAGAAGATTAGCTAAGTTTAAACGGCCGCGACTCTAGACTGCAGGCATGCAAGCTGATTTGGCTGCT
GCCACCGCTGAGCAAGGCCGCTTCGAGCAGACATGATAAGATACATTGATGAGTTTGGACAAACCACAAC
TAGAATGCAGTGAAAAAAATGCTTTATTTGTGAAATTTGTGATGCTATTGCTTTATTTGTAACCATTATA
AGCTGCAATAAACAAGTTAACAACAACAATTGCATTCATTTTATGTTTCAGGTTCAGGGGGAGATGTGGG
AGGTTTTTTTAAGCAAGTAAAACCTCTACAAATGTGGTAAAATCTTAATTAAGACTTCTAATATAACTTC
GTATAGCATACATTATACGAAGTTATGGTTCCACTGTTGACAATTAATCATCGGCATAGTATATCGGCAT
AGTATAATACGACAAGGTGAGGAACTAAACCCAGGAGGCAGATCATGATTGAACAAGATGGATTGCACGC
AGGTTCTCCGGCCGCTTGGGTGGAGAGGCTATTCGGCTATGACTGGGCACAACAGACAATCGGCTGCTCT
GATGCCGCCGTGTTCCGGCTGTCAGCGCAGGGGCGCCCGGTTCTTTTTGTCAAGACCGACCTGTCCGGTG
CCCTGAATGAACTGCAGGACGAGGCAGCGCGGCTATCGTGGCTGGCCACGACGGGCGTTCCTTGCGCAGC
TGTGCTCGACGTTGTCACTGAAGCGGGAAGGGACTGGCTGCTATTGGGCGAAGTGCCGGGGCAGGATCTC
CTGTCATCTCACCTTGCTCCTGCCGAGAAAGTATCCATCATGGCTGATGCAATGCGGCGGCTGCATACGC
TTGATCCGGCTACCTGCCCATTCGACCACCAAGCGAAACATCGCATCGAGCGAGCACGTACTCGGATGGA
AGCCGGTCTTGTCGATCAGGATGATCTGGACGAAGAGCATCAGGGGCTCGCGCCAGCCGAACTGTTCGCC
AGGCTCAAGGCGCGCATGCCCGACGGCGAGGATCTCGTCGTGACCCATGGCGATGCCTGCTTGCCGAATA
TCATGGTGGAAAATGGCCGCTTTTCTGGATTCATCGACTGTGGCCGGCTGGGTGTGGCGGACCGCTATCA
GGACATAGCGTTGGCTACCCGTGATATTGCTGAAGAGCTTGGCGGCGAATGGGCTGACCGCTTCCTCGTG
CTTTACGGTATCGCCGCTCCCGATTCGCAGCGCATCGCCTTCTATCGCCTTCTTGACGAGTTCTTCTGAT
TCGAAATGACCGACCAAGCGACGCCCAACCGGTATCAGCTCACTCAAAGGCGGTAATACGGTTATCCACA
GAATCAGGGGATAACGCAGGAAAGAACATGTGAGCAAAAGGCCAGCAAAAGGCCAGGAACCGTAAAAAGG
CCGCGTTGCTGGCGTTTTTCCATAGGCTCCGCCCCCCTGACGAGCATCACAAAAATCGACGCTCAAGTCA
GAGGTGGCGAAACCCGACAGGACTATAAAGATACCAGGCGTTTCCCCCTGGAAGCTCCCTCGTGCGCTCT
CCTGTTCCGACCCTGCCGCTTACCGGATACCTGTCCGCCTTTCTCCCTTCGGGAAGCGTGGCGCTTTCTC
ATAGCTCACGCTGTAGGTATCTCAGTTCGGTGTAGGTCGTTCGCTCCAAGCTGGGCTGTGTGCACGAACC
CCCCGTTCAGCCCGACCGCTGCGCCTTATCCGGTAACTATCGTCTTGAGTCCAACCCGGTAAGACACGAC
TTATCGCCACTGGCAGCAGCCACTGGTAACAGGATTAGCAGAGCGAGGTATGTAGGCGGTGCTACAGAGT
TCTTGAAGTGGTGGCCTAACTACGGCTACACTAGAAGGACAGTATTTGGTATCTGCGCTCTGCTGAAGCC
AGTTACCTTCGGAAAAAGAGTTGGTAGCTCTTGATCCGGCAAACAAACCACCGCTGGTAGCGGTGGTTTT
TTTGTTTGCAAGCAGCAGATTACGCGCAGAAAAAAAGGATTTCAAGAAGATCCTTTGATCTTTTCTACGG
GGTCTGACGCTCAGTGGAACGAAAACTCACGTTAAGGGATTTTGGTCATGAGATTATCAAAAAGGATCTT
CACCTAGATCCTTTTATAGTCCGGAATCGTCACACAAAAAACCAACACACAGATGTAATGAAAATAAAGA
TATTTTATTGCGGCCATCGTGATGGCTAGAGTTTAGCCCTCCCACACATAACCAGAGGGCAGCAATTCAC
GAATCCCAACTGCCGTCGGCTGTCCATCACTGTCCTTCACTATGGCTTTGATCCCAGGATGCAGATCGAG
AAGCACCTGTCGGCACCGTCCGCAGGGGCTCAAGATGCCCCTGTTCTCATTTCCGATCGCGACGATACAA
GTCAGGTTGCCAGCTGCCGCAGCAGCAGCAGTGCCCAGCACCACGAGTTCTGCACAAGGTCCCCCAGTAA
AATGATATACATTGACACCAGTGAAGATGCGGCCGTCGCTAGAGAGAGCTGCGCTGGCGACGCTGTAGTC
TTCAGAGATGGGGATGCTGTTGATTGTAGCCGTTGCTCTTTCAATGAGGGTGGATTCTTCTTGAGACAAA
GGCTTGGCCATGGTGGCGCTAGTGTCAGAAGAATCGAGCTTTTTGCAAAAGCCTAGGCCTCCAAAAAAGC
CTCCTCACTACTTCTGGAATAGCTCAGAGGCCGAGGCGGCCTCGGCCTCTGCATAAATAAAAAAAATTAG
TCAGCCATGGGGCGGAGAATGGGCGGAACTGGGCGGAGTTAGGGGCGGGATGGGCGGAGTTAGGGGCGGG
ACTATGGTTGCTGACTAATTGAGATGCATGCTTTGCATACTTCTGCCTGCTGGGGAGCCTGGGGACTTTC
CACACCTGGTTGCTGACTAATTGAGATGCATGCTTTGCATACTTCTGCCTGCTGGGGAGCCTGGGGACTT
TCCACACCCTAACTGACACACATTCCACAGCTGGTTCTTTCCGCCTCAGAAGGTACCTAACCAAGTTCCT
CTTTCAGAGGTTATTTCAGGCCATGGTGCTGCGC
Features (pLannotate 1.2.2; 17 found; start..end, strand, type, name):
     24..105     -  polyA_signal   SV40 poly(A) signal: SV40 polyadenylation signal
    128..211     -  CDS            large T antigen (fragment): large T antigen from SV40 (simian virus 40)
    276..641     +  enhancer       CMV enhancer: human cytomegalovirus immediate early enhancer
    643..842     +  promoter       CMV promoter: human cytomegalovirus (CMV) immediate early promoter
    981..1113    +  intron         chimeric intron: chimera between introns from human β-globin and immunoglobulin heavy chain genes
   1157..1175    +  promoter       T7 promoter: promoter for bacteriophage T7 RNA polymerase
   1243..2268    +  CDS            DCAF7: DCAF7_HUMAN - Also known as HAN11, WDR68. Experimental evidence at protein level: Swiss-Prot protein existence level 1. Involved in craniofacial development. Acts upstream of the EDN1 pathway and is required for formation of the upper jaw equivalent, the palatoquadrate. The activity required for EDN1 pathway function differs between the first and second arches (By similarity). Associates with DIAPH1 and controls GLI1 transcriptional activity. Could be involved in normal and disease skin development. May function as a substrate receptor for CUL4-DDB1 E3 ubiquitin-protein ligase complex. From Ho
   2364..2391    +  CDS            SET1 (fragment): solubility-enhancement tag derived from T7 phage gene 10B
   2417..2538    -  polyA_signal   SV40 poly(A) signal: SV40 polyadenylation signal
   2561..2629    -  CDS            large T antigen (fragment): large T antigen from SV40 (simian virus 40)
   2653..2686    +  protein_bind   loxP: Cre-mediated recombination occurs in the 8-bp core sequence (GCATACAT). Cre recombinase
   2696..2743    +  promoter       EM7 promoter: synthetic bacterial promoter&nbsp
   2775..3566    +  CDS            neo: KKA2_KLEPN - Also known as kan, nptII. Experimental evidence at protein level: Swiss-Prot protein existence level 1. Resistance to kanamycin, neomycin, paromomycin, ribostamycin, butirosin and gentamicin B. From Klebsiella pneumoniae.
   3727..4315    -  rep_origin     ori: high-copy-number ColE1/pMB1/pBR322/pUC origin of replication
   4441..4489    -  polyA_signal   poly(A) signal: synthetic polyadenylation signal
   4513..4911    -  CDS            BSD: blasticidin S deaminase; Aspergillus terreus BSD; confers resistance to blasticidin
   4942..5299    -  promoter       SV40 promoter: SV40 enhancer and early promoter
