[The description below was written by a language model from this plasmid's Addgene catalogue record and pLannotate feature annotations shown in this document.]
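Description:
pBiT3.1-C_DCAF7:1-342 is a mammalian expression plasmid of about 5.4 kb, built on Promega's pBiT3.1-C backbone. It encodes full-length, wild-type human DCAF7 (residues M1–V342, a 1,026 bp insert; also known as HAN11 or WDR68) fused at its C terminus to a short flexible Gly/Ser linker and the HiBiT peptide. The coding sequence was derived from a Mammalian Gene Collection clone and inserted by ligation-independent cloning between EcoRI and XhoI sites that remain intact. Transcription is driven by the CMV immediate-early enhancer and promoter, followed by a chimeric β-globin/immunoglobulin intron that promotes efficient mRNA processing, and is terminated by an SV40 polyadenylation signal. A T7 promoter lies just upstream of the open reading frame and also serves as a sequencing primer site.

In bacteria the plasmid replicates at high copy from a ColE1/pUC-type origin and is selected with kanamycin, through an EM7-driven neo (nptII) gene that is preceded by a loxP site. The catalogue lists neomycin/G418 as the mammalian selectable marker. However, the annotated sequence shows only the bacterial EM7 promoter directly ahead of neo, and it contains a separate SV40 promoter–blasticidin S deaminase–synthetic poly(A) cassette that the catalogue fields do not mention. The small "SET1" and large T antigen fragments in the table are probably annotation artefacts of backbone sequence, the latter lying next to the SV40 poly(A) signals.

HiBiT is a small peptide that complements the LgBiT subunit to reconstitute NanoLuc luciferase, so the tagged protein can be quantified by luminescence. The construct was deposited with a study evaluating the ligandability of WD40-repeat proteins, which is consistent with use in cellular assays of DCAF7 abundance or ligand engagement, although the record does not specify the assay.
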