Addgene plasmid #211159: pBiT3.1-C_DCAF7:1-342
Purpose: Mammalian expression of full-length human DCAF7. C-terminal HiBiT tag.
Depositing lab: Cheryl Arrowsmith. Depositing organization: University of Toronto. Publication: A Target Class Ligandability Evaluation of WD40 Repeat-Containing Proteins. Ackloo S, Li F, Szewczyk M, Seitova A, Loppnau P, Zeng H, Xu J, Ahmad S, Arnautova YA, Baghaie AJ, Beldar S, Bolotokova A, Centrella PA, Chau I, Clark MA, Cuozzo JW, Dehghani-Tafti S, Disch JS, Dong A, Dumas A, Feng JA, Ghiabi P, Gibson E, Gilmer J, Goldman B, Green SR, Guie MA, Guilinger JP, Harms N, Herasymenko O, Houliston S, Hutchinson A, Kearnes S, Keefe AD, Kimani SW, Kramer T, Kutera M, Kwak HA, Lento C, Li Y, Liu J, Loup J, Machado RAC, Mulhern CJ, Perveen S, Righetto GL, Riley P, Shrestha S, Sigel EA, Silva M, Sintchak MD, Slakman BL, Taylor RD, Thompson J, Torng W, Underkoffler C, von Rechenberg M, Walsh RT, Watson I, Wilson DJ, Wolf E, Yadav M, Yazdi AK, Zhang J, Zhang Y, Santhakumar V, Edwards AM, Barsyte-Lovejoy D, Schapira M, Brown PJ, Halabelian L, Arrowsmith CH. J Med Chem. 2025 Jan 23;68(2):1092-1112. doi: 10.1021/acs.jmedchem.4c02010. Epub 2024 Nov 4. PubMed 39495097.
Backbone
  Vector backbone: pBiT3.1-C
  Backbone manufacturer: Promega
  Vector type: Mammalian Expression
  Selectable markers: Neomycin (select with G418)
Growth in bacteria
  Bacterial resistance: Kanamycin, 50 μg/mL
  Growth temperature: 37°C
  Growth strain: DH5alpha
  Copy number: High Copy
Gene/Insert
  Gene/Insert name: DCAF7:M1-V342
  Species: H. sapiens (human)
  Insert size (bp): 1026
  Mutation: wild type
  Entrez Gene: DCAF7 (a.k.a. AN11, HAN11, SWAN-1, WDR68)
  Promoter: CMV
  Tag / fusion protein: GSSGGSSGVSGWRLFKKIS (C terminal on insert)
  Cloning method: Ligation Independent Cloning
  Sequencing primers: 5′ T7; 3′ TTGCTCAGCGGTGGCAGCAG
Resource information
  A portion of this plasmid was derived from a plasmid made by: Mammalian Gene Collection (BC001264)
Terms and licenses: Academic/Nonprofit Terms; Industry Terms: Not Available to Industry
Depositor comments: 5' Cloning Site: EcoR1 (not destroyed), 3' Cloning Site: Xho1 (not destroyed).
How to cite: pBiT3.1-C_DCAF7:1-342 was a gift from Cheryl Arrowsmith (Addgene plasmid # 211159 ; http://n2t.net/addgene:211159 ; RRID:Addgene_211159)
