>Addgene plasmid #211159 | pBiT3.1-C_DCAF7:1-342 | depositor partial sequence | sequence record 411796 | Insert sequence
ATGTCCCTGCACGGCAAACGGAAGGAGATCTACAAGTATGAAGCGCCCTGGACAGTCTACGCGATGAACT
GGAGTGTGCGGCCCGATAAGCGCTTTCGCTTGGCGCTGGGCAGCTTCGTGGAGGAGTACAACAACAAGGT
TCAGCTTGTTGGTTTAGATGAGGAGAGTTCAGAGTTTATTTGCAGAAACACCTTTGACCACCCATACCCC
ACCACAAAGCTCATGTGGATCCCTGACACAAAAGGCGTCTATCCAGACCTACTGGCAACAAGCGGTGACT
ATCTCCGTGTGTGGAGGGTTGGTGAAACAGAGACCAGGCTGGAGTGTTTGCTAAACAATAATAAGAACTC
TGATTTCTGTGCTCCCCTGACCTCCTTTGACTGGAATGAGGTGGATCCTTATCTTTTAGGTACCTCAAGC
ATTGATACGACATGCACCATCTGGGGGCTGGAGACAGGGCAGGTGTTAGGGCGAGTGAATCTCGTGTCTG
GCCACGTGAAGACCCAGCTGATCGCCCATGACAAAGAGGTCTATGATATTGCATTTAGCCGGGCCGGGGG
TGGCAGGGACATGTTTGCCTCTGTGGGTGCTGATGGCTCGGTGCGGATGTTTGACCTCCGCCATCTAGAA
CACAGCACCATCATTTACGAAGACCCACAGCATCACCCACTGCTTCGCCTCTGCTGGAACAAGCAGGACC
CTAACTACCTGGCCACCATGGCCATGGATGGAATGGAGGTGGTGATTCTAGATGTCCGGGTTCCCTGCAC
ACCTGTCGCCAGGTTAAACAACCATCGAGCATGTGTCAATGGCATTGCTTGGGCCCCACATTCATCCTGC
CACATCTGCACTGCAGCGGATGACCACCAGGCTCTCATCTGGGACATCCAGCAAATGCCCCGAGCCATTG
AGGACCCTATCCTGGCCTACACAGCTGAAGGAGAGATCAACAATGTGCAGTGGGCATCAACTCAGCCCGA
CTGGATCGCCATCTGCTACAACAACTGCCTGGAGATACTCAGAGTG
